Addgene plasmid #139882: pBEL2007
Purpose: Complementation plasmid for LetAB with 4 ring (rings 1567) LetB mutant
Depositing lab: Gira Bhabha & Damian Ekiert. Depositing organization: NYU Grossman School of Medicine. Publication: LetB Structure Reveals a Tunnel for Lipid Transport across the Bacterial Envelope. Isom GL, Coudray N, MacRae MR, McManus CT, Ekiert DC, Bhabha G. Cell. 2020 Apr 30;181(3):653-664.e19. doi: 10.1016/j.cell.2020.03.030. PubMed 32359438.
Backbone
  Vector backbone: pET17b
  Vector type: Bacterial Expression
Growth in bacteria
  Bacterial resistance: Ampicillin, 100 μg/mL
  Growth temperature: 37°C
  Growth strain: DH5alpha
  Copy number: High Copy
Gene/Insert
  Gene/Insert name: LetAB
  Species: E. coli
  Mutation: LetA-LetB(delta161-514)
  Cloning method: Gibson Cloning
Terms and licenses: Academic/Nonprofit Terms; Industry Terms: Not Available to Industry
Depositor comments: Please visit https://www.biorxiv.org/content/10.1101/748145v1 for bioRxiv preprint.
How to cite: pBEL2007 was a gift from Gira Bhabha & Damian Ekiert (Addgene plasmid # 139882 ; http://n2t.net/addgene:139882 ; RRID:Addgene_139882)
