[The description below was written by a language model from this plasmid's Addgene catalogue record and pLannotate feature annotations shown in this document.]
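Description:
pBEL2007 is a bacterial expression plasmid built on the pET17b backbone that carries the E. coli letAB operon with a shortened form of LetB, and it is intended as a complementation construct. It is maintained in E. coli through a ColE1/pMB1-type origin and selected with ampicillin via the β-lactamase gene under its own bla promoter. The backbone also retains the pBR322-derived bom region and the rop gene. The catalogue lists the plasmid as high copy, although rop is normally associated with restrained copy number.

The insert sits between a T7 promoter with the T7 gene 10 ribosome binding site and a T7 terminator. The annotation identifies two coding regions under their older names: yebS (LetA) followed by yebT (LetB). The two reading frames overlap slightly, which is consistent with the native operon arrangement having been kept. LetB is annotated only as a fragment, in line with the recorded mutation, a deletion of residues 161–514. According to the stated purpose, this leaves a four-ring protein comprising rings 1, 5, 6 and 7. A short downstream match to a T7 gene 10-derived tag lies beyond the LetB coding region and is most likely residual vector sequence rather than a deliberate fusion; the record lists no tags. The insert was assembled by Gibson cloning.

Both proteins are annotated as components of a transport pathway that contributes to membrane integrity, with LetB thought to span the periplasm. The construct is suited to testing whether a truncated, shorter LetB can restore function when supplied with LetA. The record does not specify the host strains or phenotypes used for such assays.
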