Features (pLannotate 1.2.2; 12 found; start..end, strand, type, name):
    147..165     +  promoter       T7 promoter: promoter for bacteriophage T7 RNA polymerase
    197..219     +  RBS            RBS: efficient ribosome binding site from bacteriophage T7 gene 10 (Olins and Rangwala, 1989)
    227..1507    +  CDS            yebS: YEBS_ECOLI - Experimental evidence at protein level: Swiss-Prot protein existence level 1. Component of a transport pathway that contributes to membrane integrity. From Escherichia coli (strain K12).
   1479..3047    +  CDS            yebT (fragment): YEBT_ECOLI - Experimental evidence at protein level: Swiss-Prot protein existence level 1. Component of a transport pathway that contributes to membrane integrity (PubMed:27795327). May directly span the intermembrane space, facilitating the transport of substrates across the periplasm (Probable). From Escherichia coli (strain K12).
   3072..3121    +  CDS            SET1 (fragment): solubility-enhancement tag derived from T7 phage gene 10B
   3129..3176    +  terminator     T7 terminator: transcription terminator for bacteriophage T7 RNA polymerase
   3307..3411    +  promoter       AmpR promoter: bla
   3412..4272    +  CDS            AmpR: β-lactamase; bla; confers resistance to ampicillin, carbenicillin, and related antibiotics
   4443..5031    +  rep_origin     ori: high-copy-number ColE1/pMB1/pBR322/pUC origin of replication
   5217..5356    -  misc_feature   bom: basis of mobility region from pBR322
   5458..5649    -  CDS            rop: Rop protein, which maintains plasmids at low copy number; rop
   5666..35      +  CDS            YPB1_ECOLX (across the origin): Protein predicted: Swiss-Prot protein existence level 4. From Escherichia coli.
>Addgene plasmid #139882 | pBEL2007 | addgene full sequence | sequence record 309656 | Addgene NGS Result
TTCACGTTCGCTCGCGTATCGGTGATTCATTCTGCTAACCAGTAAGGCAACCCCGCCAGCCTAGCCGGGT
CCTCAACGACAGGAGCACGATCATGCGCACCCGTGGCCAGGACCCAACGCTGCCCGAGATCTCGATCCCG
CGAAATTAATACGACTCACTATAGGGAGACCACAACGGTTTCCCTCTAGAAATAATTTTGTTTAACTTTA
AGAAGGAGATATACATATGGCTCTTAACACACCACAAATTACGCCGACAAAAAAGATAACAGTGAGGGCA
ATCGGCGAGGAACTGCCGCGTGGTGATTACCAACGTTGCCCGCAATGTGACATGCTGTTTAGCCTGCCCG
AGATAAATTCTCATCAAAGTGCCTATTGTCCGCGCTGTCAGGCAAAAATTCGTGACGGGCGCGACTGGTC
GCTAACGCGCCTGGCGGCAATGGCCTTCACCATGCTGTTGCTTATGCCGTTTGCCTGGGGCGAACCGCTG
TTGCATATCTGGCTGTTAGGCATTCGTATTGACGCCAACGTTATGCAAGGCATCTGGCAAATGACCAAAC
AGGGCGATGCGATAACGGGGTCGATGGTCTTTTTCTGCGTTATTGGTGCCCCGCTCATTCTGGTGACCTC
CATAGCTTATTTATGGTTTGGTAACCGACTGGGAATGAATTTACGTCCGGTACTGCTGATGCTTGAGCGA
CTTAAAGAGTGGGTAATGCTCGATATCTACCTGGTCGGCATTGGCGTTGCTTCTATAAAGGTACAGGATT
ATGCCCATATCCAGGCTGGTGTCGGCTTGTTCTCTTTTGTGGCGTTGGTGATTTTAACGACGGTGACGTT
GTCACATCTTAATGTCGAAGAACTGTGGGAGCGATTTTATCCGCAGCGCCCCGCTACGCGTAGGGACGAG
AAACTTCGTGTCTGCCTAGGGTGCCATTTTACCGGCTATCCAGATCAGCGTGGTCGCTGCCCGCGTTGCC
ATATCCCGCTACGCCTGCGTCGCCGTCATAGTCTGCAAAAATGCTGGGCGGCGCTGTTAGCGTCAATCGT
TTTATTGTTACCTGCCAACCTGTTGCCTATTTCTATCATTTATCTGAACGGAGGACGGCAGGAAGATACA
ATTCTTTCCGGAATTATGTCGCTGGCAAGTAGCAACATTGCGGTTGCAGGAATCGTGTTTATCGCCAGTA
TTCTGGTCCCGTTTACTAAAGTGATCGTCATGTTCACTTTACTGTTGAGCATTCATTTTAAATGCCAGCA
AGGTTTACGCACACGCATTCTGTTACTGCGGATGGTGACCTGGATTGGTCGCTGGTCGATGCTCGACCTG
TTTGTCATATCTTTAACCATGTCGCTGATTAATCGCGATCAGATCCTCGCTTTTACTATGGGACCGGCTG
CGTTTTATTTCGGCGCAGCGGTAATTTTGACTATTCTTGCTGTGGAATGGCTGGACAGCCGCTTACTTTG
GGATGCACATGAGTCAGGAAACGCCCGCTTCGACGACTGAAGCGCAGATTAAAAATAAACGCCGTATCTC
ACCTTTCTGGCTGCTGCCGTTCATCGCGCTAATGATTGCCAGTTGGCTGATTTGGGACAGTTATCAGGAC
CGGGGTAATACCGTCACCATCGACTTTATGTCGGCGGATGGTATTGTTCCAGGCCGTACGCCTGTTCGTT
ATCAGGGCGTTGAAGTCGGAACAGTGCAGGACATCAGCCTCAGCGACGATCTTCGTAAGATTGAAGTCAA
GGTCAGCATCAAGTCCGATATGAAAGATGCGCTGCGCGAAGAGACTCAGTTCTGGCTGGTGACGCCAAAA
GCATCGTTGGCAGGTGTCTCCGGGCTGGACGCCCTCGTCGGTGGGAACTATATCGGCATGATGCCGGGTA
AAGGTAAAGAGCAGGATCACTTTGTCGCACTCGATACCCAACCGAAATATCGGCTGGACAATGGCGATAC
AACCGTGAGTTTGAGTGCAGAGACGCTGCCGGATGTGCAGGCAGGATCGGTAGTGCTGTACCGTAAATTT
GAAGTTGGTGAAGTGATTACCGTGCGTCCGCGAGCTAACGCGTTTGATATCGATCTGCATATTAAGCCGG
AGTATCGCAACCTTCTGACCAGCAATAGCGTGTTCTGGGCAGAAGGCGGGGCGAAAGTTCAGCTGAATGG
TAGTGGTCTGACCGTACAGGCATCCCCGCTCTCCAGAGCATTAAAGGGAGCCATTAGCTTCGACAACCTC
AGCGGTGCCAGCGCCAGTCAGCGTAAAGGCGATAAGCGTATTCTGTATGCTTCCGAAACAGCGGCCCGTG
CGGTTGGCGGGCAGATTACGCTTCACGCTTTCGATGCCGGAAAACTGGCGGTCGGGATGCCAATTCGCTA
TCTCGGTATTGATATCGGGCAAATCCAGACGCTGGATCTGATTACCGCACGCAATGAAGTACAGGCAAAG
GCGGTACTTTACCCGGAATATGTCCAGACCTTTGCTCGCGGTGGTACGCGCTTCTCAGTGGTCACACCGC
AAATTTCGGCAGCTGGCGTTGAGCATCTTGATACTATCCTCCAGCCGTATATCAACGTCGAACCAGGCCG
GGGCAATCCTCGCCGCGACTTTGAATTACAAGAGGCCACCATTACTGATTCGCGTTACCTGGATGGCTTA
AGCATTATTGTTGAAGCGCCGGAAGCCGGTTCGTTAGGCATCGGTACGCCTGTGCTGTTCCGTGGTCTGG
AAGTCGGTACGGTTACAGGAATGACGCTGGGGACATTGTCAGATCGCGTGATGATTGCGATGCGCATCAG
TAAACGCTATCAACACCTGGTGCGTAACAATTCCGTCTTCTGGTTGGCATCGGGTTACAGTCTGGACTTT
GGTCTGACGGGCGGCGTAGTGAAAACCGGCACCTTTAACCAGTTTATCCGTGGCGGCATCGCCTTCGCCA
CGCCTCCGGGTACGCCACTGGCACCGAAAGCCCAGGAAGGCAAACACTTCCTGTTGCAGGAAAGTGAACC
GAAAGAGTGGCGTGAATGGGGAACTGCGCTTCCCAAATAATGCCCACCTCGAGCAGATCCGGCTGCTAAC
AAAGCCCGAAAGGAAGCTGAGTTGGCTGCTGCCACCGCTGAGCAATAACTAGCATAACCCCTTGGGGCCT
CTAAACGGGTCTTGAGGGGTTTTTTGCTGAAAGGAGGAACTATATCCGGATAATTCTTGAAGACGAAAGG
GCCTCGTGATACGCCTATTTTTATAGGTTAATGTCATGATAATAATGGTTTCTTAGACGTCAGGTGGCAC
TTTTCGGGGAAATGTGCGCGGAACCCCTATTTGTTTATTTTTCTAAATACATTCAAATATGTATCCGCTC
ATGAGACAATAACCCTGATAAATGCTTCAATAATATTGAAAAAGGAAGAGTATGAGTATTCAACATTTCC
GTGTCGCCCTTATTCCCTTTTTTGCGGCATTTTGCCTTCCTGTTTTTGCTCACCCAGAAACGCTGGTGAA
AGTAAAAGATGCTGAAGATCAGTTGGGTGCACGAGTGGGTTACATCGAACTGGATCTCAACAGCGGTAAG
ATCCTTGAGAGTTTTCGCCCCGAAGAACGTTTTCCAATGATGAGCACTTTTAAAGTTCTGCTATGTGGCG
CGGTATTATCCCGTGTTGACGCCGGGCAAGAGCAACTCGGTCGCCGCATACACTATTCTCAGAATGACTT
GGTTGAGTACTCACCAGTCACAGAAAAGCATCTTACGGATGGCATGACAGTAAGAGAATTATGCAGTGCT
GCCATAACCATGAGTGATAACACTGCGGCCAACTTACTTCTGACAACGATCGGAGGACCGAAGGAGCTAA
CCGCTTTTTTGCACAACATGGGGGATCATGTAACTCGCCTTGATCGTTGGGAACCGGAGCTGAATGAAGC
CATACCAAACGACGAGCGTGACACCACGATGCCTGCAGCAATGGCAACAACGTTGCGCAAACTATTAACT
GGCGAACTACTTACTCTAGCTTCCCGGCAACAATTAATAGACTGGATGGAGGCGGATAAAGTTGCAGGAC
CACTTCTGCGCTCGGCCCTTCCGGCTGGCTGGTTTATTGCTGATAAATCTGGAGCCGGTGAGCGTGGGTC
TCGCGGTATCATTGCAGCACTGGGGCCAGATGGTAAGCCCTCCCGTATCGTAGTTATCTACACGACGGGG
AGTCAGGCAACTATGGATGAACGAAATAGACAGATCGCTGAGATAGGTGCCTCACTGATTAAGCATTGGT
AACTGTCAGACCAAGTTTACTCATATATACTTTAGATTGATTTAAAACTTCATTTTTAATTTAAAAGGAT
CTAGGTGAAGATCCTTTTTGATAATCTCATGACCAAAATCCCTTAACGTGAGTTTTCGTTCCACTGAGCG
TCAGACCCCGTAGAAAAGATCAAAGGATCTTCTTGAGATCCTTTTTTTCTGCGCGTAATCTGCTGCTTGC
AAACAAAAAAACCACCGCTACCAGCGGTGGTTTGTTTGCCGGATCAAGAGCTACCAACTCTTTTTCCGAA
GGTAACTGGCTTCAGCAGAGCGCAGATACCAAATACTGTCCTTCTAGTGTAGCCGTAGTTAGGCCACCAC
TTCAAGAACTCTGTAGCACCGCCTACATACCTCGCTCTGCTAATCCTGTTACCAGTGGCTGCTGCCAGTG
GCGATAAGTCGTGTCTTACCGGGTTGGACTCAAGACGATAGTTACCGGATAAGGCGCAGCGGTCGGGCTG
AACGGGGGGTTCGTGCACACAGCCCAGCTTGGAGCGAACGACCTACACCGAACTGAGATACCTACAGCGT
GAGCTATGAGAAAGCGCCACGCTTCCCGAAGGGAGAAAGGCGGACAGGTATCCGGTAAGCGGCAGGGTCG
GAACAGGAGAGCGCACGAGGGAGCTTCCAGGGGGAAACGCCTGGTATCTTTATAGTCCTGTCGGGTTTCG
CCACCTCTGACTTGAGCGTCGATTTTTGTGATGCTCGTCAGGGGGGCGGAGCCTATGGAAAAACGCCAGC
AACGCGGCCTTTTTACGGTTCCTGGCCTTTTGCTGGCCTTTTGCTCACATGTTCTTTCCTGCGTTATCCC
CTGATTCTGTGGATAACCGTATTACCGCCTTTGAGTGAGCTGATACCGCTCGCCGCAGCCGAACGACCGA
GCGCAGCGAGTCAGTGAGCGAGGAAGCGGAAGAGCGCCTGATGCGGTATTTTCTCCTTACGCATCTGTGC
GGTATTTCACACCGCAATGGTGCACTCTCAGTACAATCTGCTCTGATGCCGCATAGTTAAGCCAGTATAC
ACTCCGCTATCGCTACGTGACTGGGTCATGGCTGCGCCCCGACACCCGCCAACACCCGCTGACGCGCCCT
GACGGGCTTGTCTGCTCCCGGCATCCGCTTACAGACAAGCTGTGACCGTCTCCGGGAGCTGCATGTGTCA
GAGGTTTTCACCGTCATCACCGAAACGCGCGAGGCAGCTGCGGTAAAGCTCATCAGCGTGGTCGTGAAGC
GATTCACAGATGTCTGCCTGTTCATCCGCGTCCAGCTCGTTGAGTTTCTCCAGAAGCGTTAATGTCTGGC
TTCTGATAAAGCGGGCCATGTTAAGGGCGGTTTTTTCCTGTTTGGTCACTGATGCCTCCGTGTAAGGGGG
ATTTCTGTTCATGGGGGTAATGATACCGATGAAACGAGAGAGGATGCTCACGATACGGGTTACTGATGAT
GAACATGCCCGGTTACTGGAACGTTGTGAGGGTAAACAACTGGCGGTATGGATGCGGCGGGACCAGAGAA
AAATCACTCAGGGTCAATGCCAGCGCTTCGTTAATACAGATGTAGGTGTTCCACAGGGTAGCCAGCAGCA
TCCTGCGATGCAGATCCGGAACATAATGGTGCAGGGCGCTGACTTCCGCGTTTCCAGACTTTACGAAACA
CGGAAACCGAAGACCATTCATGTTGTTGCTCAGGTCGCAGACGTTTTGCAGCAGCAGTCGC
